>Addgene plasmid #42983 | I-ACCA | depositor partial sequence | sequence record 58248 | I-ACCA sequence 424 bps
CGTCTCCTGACCCCAGAGCAGGTCGTGGCAATCGCCTCCAACATTGGCGGGAAACAGGCACTCGAGACTG
TCCAGCGCCTGCTTCCCGTGCTGTGCCAAGCGCACGGACTCACCCCAGAGCAGGTCGTGGCGATCGCAAG
CCACGACGGAGGAAAGCAAGCCTTGGAAACAGTACAGAGGCTGTTGCCTGTGCTGTGCCAAGCGCACGGC
CTCACCCCAGAGCAGGTCGTGGCGATCGCAAGCCACGACGGAGGAAAGCAAGCCTTGGAAACAGTACAGA
GGCTGTTGCCTGTGCTGTGCCAAGCGCACGGATTAACCCCAGAGCAGGTCGTGGCAATCGCCTCCAACAT
TGGCGGGAAACAGGCACTCGAGACTGTCCAGCGCCTGCTTCCCGTGCTGTGCCAAGCGCACGGCTTAAGA
GACG
