>Addgene plasmid #42983 | I-ACCA | addgene partial sequence | sequence record 59997 | M13-F20 5'-TGTAAAACGACGGCCAGT-3'
CTATAGGGCGAATTGGGCCCTCTAGATGCATGCTCGAGCGGCCGCCAGTGTGATGGATATCTGCAGAATT
CGCCCTTAAGTATCTTTCCTGTGCCCACGTCTCTTAAGCCGTGCGCTTGGCACAGCACGGGAAGCAGGCG
CTGGACAGTCTCGAGTGCCTGTTTCCCGCCAATGTTGGAGGCGATTGCCACGACCTGCTCTGGGGTTAAT
CCGTGCGCTTGGCACAGCACAGGCAACAGCCTCTGTACTGTTTCCAAGGCTTGCTTTCCTCCGTCGTGGC
TTGCGATCGCCACGACCTGCTCTGGGGTGAGGCCGTGCGCTTGGCACAGCACAGGCAACAGCCTCTGTAC
TGTTTCCAAGGCTTGCTTTCCTCCGTCGTGGCTTGCGATCGCCACGACCTGCTCTGGGGTGAGTCCGTGC
GCTTGGCACAGCACGGGAAGCAGGCGCTGGACAGTCTCGAGTGCCTGTTTCCCGCCAATGTTGGAGGCGA
TTGCCACGACCTGCTCTGGGGTCAGGAGACGCGCTAGGACGGCATCTATATAAGGGCGAATTCCAGCACA
CTGGCGGCCGTTACTAGTGGATCCGAGCTCGGTACCAAGCTTGATGCATAGCTTGAGTATTCTATAGTGT
CACCTAAATAGCTTGGCGTAATCATGGTCATAGCTGTTTCCTGTGTGAAATTGTTATCCGCTCACAATTC
CACACAACATACGAGCCGGAAGCATAAAGTGTAAAGCCTGGGGTGCCTAATGAGTGAGCTAACTCACATT
AATTGCGTTGCGCTCACTGCCCGCTTTCCAGTCGGGAAACCTGTCGTGCCAGCTGCATTAATGAATCGGC
CAACGCGCGGGGAGAGGCGGTTT
