[The description below was written by a language model from this plasmid's Addgene catalogue record.]
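Description:
I-ACCA is a bacterial cloning plasmid built on the commercial pCRII-TOPO backbone (about 4.0 kb without insert), into which a 424 bp synthetic fragment was introduced by TOPO cloning. It is maintained at high copy in E. coli and carries both ampicillin and kanamycin resistance, so either or both drugs can be used for selection. No feature table accompanies the record, so the origin of replication and other backbone elements are not itemised. The listed sequencing primers (T7 on the 5′ side and M13 reverse on the 3′ side) indicate that the insert sits in the usual TOPO cloning site flanked by these standard priming sites.

The record identifies the insert only by the name I-ACCA and as synthetic, and does not spell out its content. The associated publication describes a TALEN genome-editing system for generating human stem cell-based disease models. In that context, the name and the insert size are consistent with a pre-assembled block of four TAL effector repeats recognising the bases A, C, C and A, with the "I" prefix plausibly marking its position in an ordered assembly series. This interpretation is an inference rather than something stated in the catalogue fields. The plasmid has no stated promoter driving expression of the insert and is not an expression vector. It appears to serve as a storage and propagation vehicle for a modular component, from which the fragment would be retrieved and combined with other library members to build full-length custom TALEN DNA-binding arrays in a separate destination vector.
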