Addgene plasmid #42983: I-ACCA
Depositing lab: Chad Cowan & Kiran Musunuru. Depositing organization: Harvard University. Publication: A TALEN Genome-Editing System for Generating Human Stem Cell-Based Disease Models. Ding Q, Lee YK, Schaefer EA, Peters DT, Veres A, Kim K, Kuperwasser N, Motola DL, Meissner TB, Hendriks WT, Trevisan M, Gupta RM, Moisan A, Banks E, Friesen M, Schinzel RT, Xia F, Tang A, Xia Y, Figueroa E, Wann A, Ahfeldt T, Daheron L, Zhang F, Rubin LL, Peng LF, Chung RT, Musunuru K, Cowan CA. Cell Stem Cell. 2012 Dec 12. pii: S1934-5909(12)00645-5. doi: 10.1016/j.stem.2012.11.011. PubMed 23246482.
Backbone
  Vector backbone: pCRII-TOPO
  Backbone manufacturer: Invitrogen
  Backbone size w/o insert (bp): 3973
  Vector type: Bacterial Cloning
Growth in bacteria
  Bacterial resistance: Ampicillin and Kanamycin, 100 & 50 μg/mL
  Growth temperature: 37°C
  Growth strain: Top10
  Copy number: High Copy
Gene/Insert
  Gene/Insert name: I-ACCA
  Species: Synthetic
  Insert size (bp): 424
  Cloning method: TOPO Cloning
  Sequencing primers: 5′ T7; 3′ M13-rev
Terms and licenses: Academic/Nonprofit Terms; Industry Terms: Not Available to Industry
How to cite: I-ACCA was a gift from Chad Cowan & Kiran Musunuru (Addgene plasmid # 42983 ; http://n2t.net/addgene:42983 ; RRID:Addgene_42983)
